>Addgene plasmid #184371 | pAT15541_dCBE-SuperFi-Cas9 | addgene full sequence | sequence record 362131 | Addgene NGS Result
GGTCTGACGCTCAGTGGAACGAAAACTCACGTTAAGGGATTTTGGTCATGAGATTATCAAAAAGGATCTT
CACCTAGATCCTTTTAAATTAAAAATGAAGTTTTAAATCAATCTAAAGTATATATGAGTAAACTTGGTCT
GACAGTTACCAATGCTTAATCAGTGAGGCACCTATCTCAGCGATCTGTCTATTTCGTTCATCCATAGTTG
CCTGACTCCCCGTCGTGTAGATAACTACGATACGGGAGGGCTTACCATCTGGCCCCAGTGCTGCAATGAT
ACCGCGAGACCCACGCTCACCGGCTCCAGATTTATCAGCAATAAACCAGCCAGCCGGAAGGGCCGAGCGC
AGAAGTGGTCCTGCAACTTTATCCGCCTCCATCCAGTCTATTAATTGTTGCCGGGAAGCTAGAGTAAGTA
GTTCGCCAGTTAATAGTTTGCGCAACGTTGTTGCCATTGCTACAGGCATCGTGGTGTCACGCTCGTCGTT
TGGTATGGCTTCATTCAGCTCCGGTTCCCAACGATCAAGGCGAGTTACATGATCCCCCATGTTGTGCAAA
AAAGCGGTTAGCTCCTTCGGTCCTCCGATCGTTGTCAGAAGTAAGTTGGCCGCAGTGTTATCACTCATGG
TTATGGCAGCACTGCATAATTCTCTTACTGTCATGCCATCCGTAAGATGCTTTTCTGTGACTGGTGAGTA
CTCAACCAAGTCATTCTGAGAATAGTGTATGCGGCGACCGAGTTGCTCTTGCCCGGCGTCAATACGGGAT
AATACCGCGCCACATAGCAGAACTTTAAAAGTGCTCATCATTGGAAAACGTTCTTCGGGGCGAAAACTCT
CAAGGATCTTACCGCTGTTGAGATCCAGTTCGATGTAACCCACTCGTGCACCCAACTGATCTTCAGCATC
TTTTACTTTCACCAGCGTTTCTGGGTGAGCAAAAACAGGAAGGCAAAATGCCGCAAAAAAGGGAATAAGG
GCGACACGGAAATGTTGAATACTCATACTCTTCCTTTTTCAATATTATTGAAGCATTTATCAGGGTTATT
GTCTCATGAGCGGATACATATTTGAATGTATTTAGAAAAATAAACAAATAGGGGTTCCGCGCACATTTCC
CCGAAAAGTGCCACCTGACGTCCAGCAGAGATCCACTTTGGCGCCGGCTCGAGTGGCTCCGGTGCCCGTC
AGTGGGCAGAGCGCACATCGCCCACAGTCCCCGAGAAGTTGGGGGGAGGGGTCGGCAATTGAACCGGTGC
CTAGAGAAGGTGGCGCGGGGTAAACTGGGAAAGTGATGTCGTGTACTGGCTCCGCCTTTTTCCCGAGGGT
GGGGGAGAACCGTATATAAGTGCAGTAGTCGCCGTGAACGTTCTTTTTCGCAACGGGTTTGCCGCCAGAA
CACAGGTGTCGTGACGCGGGATCCGCCACCATGGACTATAAGGACCACGACGGAGACTACAAGGATCATG
ATATTGATTACAAAGACGATGACGATAAGATGGCCCCAAAGAAGAAGCGGAAGGTCGGTATCCACGGAGT
CCCAGCAGCCATGAGCTCAGAGACTGGCCCAGTGGCTGTGGACCCCACATTGAGACGGCGGATCGAGCCC
CATGAGTTTGAGGTATTCTTCGATCCGAGAGAGCTCCGCAAGGAGACCTGCCTGCTTTACGAAATTAATT
GGGGGGGCCGGCACTCCATTTGGCGACATACATCACAGAACACTAACAAGCACGTCGAAGTCAACTTCAT
CGAGAAGTTCACGACAGAAAGATATTTCTGTCCGAACACAAGGTGCAGCATTACCTGGTTTCTCAGCTGG
AGCCCATGCGGCGAATGTAGTAGGGCCATCACTGAATTCCTGTCAAGGTATCCCCACGTCACTCTGTTTA
TTTACATCGCAAGGCTGTACCACCACGCTGACCCCCGCAATCGACAAGGCCTGCGGGATTTGATCTCTTC
AGGTGTGACTATCCAAATTATGACTGAGCAGGAGTCAGGATACTGCTGGAGAAACTTTGTGAATTATAGC
CCGAGTAATGAAGCCCACTGGCCTAGGTATCCCCATCTGTGGGTACGACTGTACGTTCTTGAACTGTACT
GCATCATACTGGGCCTGCCTCCTTGTCTCAACATTCTGAGAAGGAAGCAGCCACAGCTGACATTCTTTAC
CATCGCTCTTCAGTCTTGTCATTACCAGCGACTGCCCCCACACATTCTCTGGGCCACCGGGTTGAAAAGC
GGCAGCGAGACTCCCGGGACCTCAGAGTCCGCCACACCCGAAAGTGACAAGAAGTACAGCATCGGCCTGG
CCATCGGCACCAACTCTGTGGGCTGGGCCGTGATCACCGACGAGTACAAGGTGCCCAGCAAGAAATTCAA
GGTGCTGGGCAACACCGACCGGCACAGCATCAAGAAGAACCTGATCGGAGCCCTGCTGTTCGACAGCGGC
GAAACAGCCGAGGCCACCCGGCTGAAGAGAACCGCCAGAAGAAGATACACCAGACGGAAGAACCGGATCT
GCTATCTGCAAGAGATCTTCAGCAACGAGATGGCCAAGGTGGACGACAGCTTCTTCCACAGACTGGAAGA
GTCCTTCCTGGTGGAAGAGGATAAGAAGCACGAGCGGCACCCCATCTTCGGCAACATCGTGGACGAGGTG
GCCTACCACGAGAAGTACCCCACCATCTACCACCTGAGAAAGAAACTGGTGGACAGCACCGACAAGGCCG
ACCTGCGGCTGATCTATCTGGCCCTGGCCCACATGATCAAGTTCCGGGGCCACTTCCTGATCGAGGGCGA
CCTGAACCCCGACAACAGCGACGTGGACAAGCTGTTCATCCAGCTGGTGCAGACCTACAACCAGCTGTTC
GAGGAAAACCCCATCAACGCCAGCGGCGTGGACGCCAAGGCCATCCTGTCTGCCAGACTGAGCAAGAGCA
GACGGCTGGAAAATCTGATCGCCCAGCTGCCCGGCGAGAAGAAGAATGGCCTGTTCGGCAACCTGATTGC
CCTGAGCCTGGGCCTGACCCCCAACTTCAAGAGCAACTTCGACCTGGCCGAGGATGCCAAACTGCAGCTG
AGCAAGGACACCTACGACGACGACCTGGACAACCTGCTGGCCCAGATCGGCGACCAGTACGCCGACCTGT
TTCTGGCCGCCAAGAACCTGTCCGACGCCATCCTGCTGAGCGACATCCTGAGAGTGAACACCGAGATCAC
CAAGGCCCCCCTGAGCGCCTCTATGATCAAGAGATACGACGAGCACCACCAGGACCTGACCCTGCTGAAA
GCTCTCGTGCGGCAGCAGCTGCCTGAGAAGTACAAAGAGATTTTCTTCGACCAGAGCAAGAACGGCTACG
CCGGCTACATTGACGGCGGAGCCAGCCAGGAAGAGTTCTACAAGTTCATCAAGCCCATCCTGGAAAAGAT
GGACGGCACCGAGGAACTGCTCGTGAAGCTGAACAGAGAGGACCTGCTGCGGAAGCAGCGGACCTTCGAC
AACGGCAGCATCCCCCACCAGATCCACCTGGGAGAGCTGCACGCCATTCTGCGGCGGCAGGAAGATTTTT
ACCCATTCCTGAAGGACAACCGGGAAAAGATCGAGAAGATCCTGACCTTCCGCATCCCCTACTACGTGGG
CCCTCTGGCCAGGGGAAACAGCAGATTCGCCTGGATGACCAGAAAGAGCGAGGAAACCATCACCCCCTGG
AACTTCGAGGAAGTGGTGGACAAGGGCGCTTCCGCCCAGAGCTTCATCGAGCGGATGACCAACTTCGATA
AGAACCTGCCCAACGAGAAGGTGCTGCCCAAGCACAGCCTGCTGTACGAGTACTTCACCGTGTATAACGA
GCTGACCAAAGTGAAATACGTGACCGAGGGAATGAGAAAGCCCGCCTTCCTGAGCGGCGAGCAGAAAAAG
GCCATCGTGGACCTGCTGTTCAAGACCAACCGGAAAGTGACCGTGAAGCAGCTGAAAGAGGACTACTTCA
AGAAAATCGAGTGCTTCGACTCCGTGGAAATCTCCGGCGTGGAAGATCGGTTCAACGCCTCCCTGGGCAC
ATACCACGATCTGCTGAAAATTATCAAGGACAAGGACTTCCTGGACAATGAGGAAAACGAGGACATTCTG
GAAGATATCGTGCTGACCCTGACACTGTTTGAGGACAGAGAGATGATCGAGGAACGGCTGAAAACCTATG
CCCACCTGTTCGACGACAAAGTGATGAAGCAGCTGAAGCGGCGGAGATACACCGGCTGGGGCAGGCTGAG
CCGGAAGCTGATCAACGGCATCCGGGACAAGCAGTCCGGCAAGACAATCCTGGATTTCCTGAAGTCCGAC
GGCTTCGCCAACAGAAACTTCATGCAGCTGATCCACGACGACAGCCTGACCTTTAAAGAGGACATCCAGA
AAGCCCAGGTGTCCGGCCAGGGCGATAGCCTGCACGAGCACATTGCCAATCTGGCCGGCAGCCCCGCCAT
TAAGAAGGGCATCCTGCAGACAGTGAAGGTGGTGGACGAGCTCGTGAAAGTGATGGGCCGGCACAAGCCC
GAGAACATCGTGATCGAAATGGCCAGAGAGAACCAGACCACCCAGAAGGGACAGAAGAACAGCCGCGAGA
GAATGAAGCGGATCGAAGAGGGCATCAAAGAGCTGGGCAGCCAGATCCTGAAAGAACACCCAGTGGAAAA
CACCCAGCTGCAGAACGAGAAGCTGTACCTGTACTACCTGCAGAATGGGCGGGATATGTACGTGGACCAG
GAACTGGACATCAACCGGCTGTCCGACTACGATGTGGACGCCATCGTGCCTCAGAGCTTTCTGAAGGACG
ACTCCATCGACAACAAGGTGCTGACCAGAAGCGACAAGAACCGGGGCAAGAGCGACAACGTGCCCTCCGA
AGAGGTCGTGAAGAAGATGAAGAACTACTGGCGGCAGCTGCTGAACGCCAAGCTGATTACCCAGAGAAAG
TTCGACAATCTGACCAAGGCCGAGAGAGGCGGCCTGAGCGAACTGGATAAGGCCGGCTTCATCAAGAGAC
AGCTGGTGGAAACCCGGCAGATCACAAAGCACGTGGCACAGATCCTGGACTCCCGGATGAACACTAAGTA
CGACGAGAATGACAAGCTGATCCGGGAAGTGAAAGTGATCACCCTGAAGTCCAAGCTGGTGTCCGATTTC
CGGAAGGATTTCCAGTTTTACAAAGTGCGCGAGATCAACAACTACCACCACGCCCACGACGCGTACCTGA
ACGCCGTCGTGGGAACCGCCCTGATCAAAAAGTACCCTAAGCTGGAAAGCGAGTTCGTGGACGGCGACGA
CAAGGTGGACGACGACGACAAGATGATCGCCAAGAGCGAAGACGAAATCGGCGACGCTACCGCCAAGTAC
TTCTTCTACAGCAACATCATGAACTTTTTCAAGACCGAGATTACCCTGGCCAACGGCGAGATCCGGAAGC
GGCCTCTGATCGAGACAAACGGCGAAACCGGGGAGATCGTGTGGGATAAGGGCCGGGATTTTGCCACCGT
GCGGAAAGTGCTGAGCATGCCCCAAGTGAATATCGTGAAAAAGACCGAGGTGCAGACAGGCGGCTTCAGC
AAAGAGTCTATCCTGCCCAAGAGGAACAGCGATAAGCTGATCGCCAGAAAGAAGGACTGGGACCCTAAGA
AGTACGGCGGCTTCGACAGCCCCACCGTGGCCTATTCTGTGCTGGTGGTGGCCAAAGTGGAAAAGGGCAA
GTCCAAGAAACTGAAGAGTGTGAAAGAGCTGCTGGGGATCACCATCATGGAAAGAAGCAGCTTCGAGAAG
AATCCCATCGACTTTCTGGAAGCCAAGGGCTACAAAGAAGTGAAAAAGGACCTGATCATCAAGCTGCCTA
AGTACTCCCTGTTCGAGCTGGAAAACGGCCGGAAGAGAATGCTGGCCTCTGCCGGCGAACTGCAGAAGGG
AAACGAACTGGCCCTGCCCTCCAAATATGTGAACTTCCTGTACCTGGCCAGCCACTATGAGAAGCTGAAG
GGCTCCCCCGAGGATAATGAGCAGAAACAGCTGTTTGTGGAACAGCACAAGCACTACCTGGACGAGATCA
TCGAGCAGATCAGCGAGTTCTCCAAGAGAGTGATCCTGGCCGACGCTAATCTGGACAAAGTGCTGTCCGC
CTACAACAAGCACCGGGATAAGCCCATCAGAGAGCAGGCCGAGAATATCATCCACCTGTTTACCCTGACC
AATCTGGGAGCCCCTGCCGCCTTCAAGTACTTTGACACCACCATCGACCGGAAGAGGTACACCAGCACCA
AAGAGGTGCTGGACGCCACCCTGATCCACCAGAGCATCACCGGCCTGTACGAGACACGGATCGACCTGTC
TCAGCTGGGAGGCGATTCAGGCGGATCTACTAATCTGTCAGATATTATTGAAAAGGAGACCGGTAAGCAA
CTGGTTATCCAGGAATCCATCCTCATGCTCCCAGAGGAGGTGGAAGAAGTCATTGGGAACAAGCCGGAAA
GCGATATACTCGTGCACACCGCCTACGACGAGAGCACCGACGAGAATGTCATGCTTCTGACTAGCGACGC
CCCTGAATACAAGCCTTGGGCTCTGGTCATACAGGATAGCAACGGTGAGAACAAGATTAAGATGCTCTCT
GGTGGTTCTCCCAAGAAGAAGAGGAAAGTCTGACATGTCCTAGAGCTCGCTGATCAGCCTCGACTGTGCC
TTCTAGTTGCCAGCCATCTGTTGTTTGCCCCTCCCCCGTGCCTTCCTTGACCCTGGAAGGTGCCACTCCC
ACTGTCCTTTCCTAATAAAATGAGGAAATTGCATCGCATTGTCTGAGTAGGTGTCATTCTATTCTGGGGG
GTGGGGTGGGGCAGGACAGCAAGGGGGAGGATTGGGAAGAGAATAGCAGGCATGCTGGGGAGCGGCCGCT
GAGCAAAAGGCCAGCAAAAGGCCAGGAACCGTAAAAAGGCCGCGTTGCTGGCGTTTTTCCATAGGCTCCG
CCCCCCTGACGAGCATCACAAAAATCGACGCTCAAGTCAGAGGTGGCGAAACCCGACAGGACTATAAAGA
TACCAGGCGTTTCCCCCTGGAAGCTCCCTCGTGCGCTCTCCTGTTCCGACCCTGCCGCTTACCGGATACC
TGTCCGCCTTTCTCCCTTCGGGAAGCGTGGCGCTTTCTCATAGCTCACGCTGTAGGTATCTCAGTTCGGT
GTAGGTCGTTCGCTCCAAGCTGGGCTGTGTGCACGAACCCCCCGTTCAGCCCGACCGCTGCGCCTTATCC
GGTAACTATCGTCTTGAGTCCAACCCGGTAAGACACGACTTATCGCCACTGGCAGCAGCCACTGGTAACA
GGATTAGCAGAGCGAGGTATGTAGGCGGTGCTACAGAGTTCTTGAAGTGGTGGCCTAACTACGGCTACAC
TAGAAGAACAGTATTTGGTATCTGCGCTCTGCTGAAGCCAGTTACCTTCGGAAAAAGAGTTGGTAGCTCT
TGATCCGGCAAACAAACCACCGCTGGTAGCGGTGGTTTTTTTGTTTGCAAGCAGCAGATTACGCGCAGAA
AAAAAGGATCTCAAGAAGATCCTTTGATCTTTTCTACGG
Features (pLannotate 1.2.2; 9 found; start..end, strand, type, name):
    146..1006    -  CDS            AmpR: β-lactamase; bla; confers resistance to ampicillin, carbenicillin, and related antibiotics
   1007..1111    -  promoter       AmpR promoter: bla
   1194..1405    +  promoter       EF-1α core promoter: core promoter for human elongation factor EF-1α
   1551..2237    +  CDS            Apobec1: ABEC1_RAT - Experimental evidence at protein level: Swiss-Prot protein existence level 1. Catalytic component of the apolipoprotein B mRNA editing enzyme complex which is responsible for the postranscriptional editing of a CAA codon for Gln to a UAA codon for stop in the APOB mRNA. May also play a role in the epigenetic regulation of gene expression by participating in DNA demethylation. From Rattus norvegicus (Rat).
   2238..2285    +  CDS            ABE(7.10) (fragment): adenine base editor comprising wild-type E. coli TadA fused to the evolved TadA*(7.10) mutant (Gaudelli et al., 2017)
   2286..6385    +  CDS            Cas9 (fragment): Cas9 (Csn1) endonuclease from the Streptococcus pyogenes Type II CRISPR/Cas system generates RNA-guided double strand breaks in DNA
   6399..6647    +  CDS            UGI: UNGI_BPPB2 - Experimental evidence at protein level: Swiss-Prot protein existence level 1. This protein binds specifically and reversibly to the host uracil-DNA glycosylase, preventing removal of uracil residues from PBS2 DNA by the host uracil-excision repair system. From Bacillus phage PBS2 (Bacteriophage PBS2).
   6714..6825    +  polyA_signal   bGH poly(A) signal: bovine growth hormone polyadenylation signal
   6986..7574    -  rep_origin     ori: high-copy-number ColE1/pMB1/pBR322/pUC origin of replication
