[The description below was written by a language model from this plasmid's Addgene catalogue record and pLannotate feature annotations shown in this document.]
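Description:
pAT15541_dCBE-SuperFi-Cas9 is a 7.6 kb mammalian expression plasmid built on a pUC19 backbone that encodes a nuclease-dead cytosine base editor based on the high-fidelity SuperFi variant of Streptococcus pyogenes Cas9. It is propagated in E. coli at high copy number through the ColE1/pUC-type origin and selected with ampicillin via the β-lactamase gene and its native promoter. No mammalian selection marker or guide RNA cassette appears in the annotated features, so the sgRNA is presumably supplied from a separate construct.

The single expression unit is driven by the EF-1α core promoter and terminated by the bovine growth hormone polyadenylation signal. The open reading frame fuses rat APOBEC1 cytidine deaminase to Cas9 and then to the uracil glycosylase inhibitor UGI from Bacillus phage PBS2. The 48 nt stretch between the deaminase and Cas9 that the annotation tool labels as an ABE(7.10) fragment is most likely just a flexible linker shared with adenine base editors, not an adenine deaminase domain. According to the catalogue record, the fusion also carries an N-terminal 3X FLAG tag and SV40 nuclear localisation signals at both ends, although these were not picked up in the feature table. The Cas9 moiety bears D10A and H840A, which inactivate both nuclease domains, plus the seven aspartate substitutions (Y1010D, Y1013D, Y1016D, V1018D, R1019D, Q1027D, K1031D) that define SuperFi-Cas9.

In this arrangement Cas9 acts purely as an RNA-guided DNA-binding module, APOBEC1 deaminates cytosines in the displaced strand, and UGI blocks uracil excision to favour C-to-T outcomes. The plasmid is intended for testing the activity and fidelity of SuperFi-Cas9 in cytosine base editing in mammalian cells.
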