Addgene plasmid #184371: pAT15541_dCBE-SuperFi-Cas9
Purpose: Mammalian expression of nuclease inactive SuperFi-Cas9 CBE base editor
Depositing lab: Ervin Welker. Depositing organization: HUN-REN Biological Research Centre Szeged (HUN-REN Szegedi Biológiai Kutatóközpont). Publication: SuperFi-Cas9 exhibits remarkable fidelity but severely reduced activity yet works effectively with ABE8e. Kulcsar PI, Talas A, Ligeti Z, Krausz SL, Welker E. Nat Commun. 2022 Nov 11;13(1):6858. doi: 10.1038/s41467-022-34527-8. PubMed 36369279.
Backbone
  Vector backbone: pUC19
  Vector type: Mammalian Expression, CRISPR
Growth in bacteria
  Bacterial resistance: Ampicillin, 100 μg/mL
  Growth temperature: 37°C
  Growth strain: DH5alpha
  Copy number: High Copy
Gene/Insert
  Gene/Insert name: dCBE-SuperFi-Cas9 (alt name: nuclease inactive SuperFi-Cas9 fused with APOBEC cytosine deaminase)
  Species: S. pyogenes
  Mutation: D10A, H840A, Y1010D, Y1013D, Y1016D, V1018D, R1019D, Q1027D, K1031D
  Promoter: EF-1α core promoter
  Tag / fusion protein: SV40 NLS (N terminal on insert); SV40 NLS (C terminal on insert); 3X FLAG (N terminal on insert); UGI (C terminal on insert)
  Cloning method: Gibson Cloning
  Sequencing primers: 5′ AAAACAGGAAGGCAAAATGC
Terms and licenses: Academic/Nonprofit Terms; Industry Terms: Not Available to Industry
Depositor comments: Please visit https://www.biorxiv.org/content/10.1101/2022.05.27.493683v1.full for bioRxiv preprint.
How to cite: pAT15541_dCBE-SuperFi-Cas9 was a gift from Ervin Welker (Addgene plasmid # 184371 ; http://n2t.net/addgene:184371 ; RRID:Addgene_184371)
